Addgene plasmid #67379: pDEST14-ARL5B
Purpose: Expression of native hArl5b in E. coli
Depositing lab: Richard Kahn. Depositing organization: Emory University. Publication: Tool box: Plasmids for the expression or knockdown of human ARF Family GTPases (ARF/ARL/SAR) and their co-expression in bacteria with N-myristoyltransferases. Kerr SC, Kahn RA. Cell Logist. 2015 Sep 21;5(3):e1090523. doi: 10.1080/21592799.2015.1090523. eCollection 2015 Jul-Sep. PubMed 27057421.
Backbone
  Vector backbone: pDEST14
  Backbone manufacturer: Life Technologies
  Vector type: Bacterial Expression
Growth in bacteria
  Bacterial resistance: Ampicillin, 100 μg/mL
  Growth temperature: 37°C
  Growth strain: DH5alpha
  Copy number: High Copy
Gene/Insert
  Gene/Insert name: ARL5B (alt name: pRK11s-D14)
  Species: H. sapiens (human)
  Entrez Gene: ARL5B (a.k.a. ARL8)
  Promoter: T7
  Cloning method: Gateway Cloning
  Sequencing primers: 5′ T7; 3′ T7-term
Terms and licenses: Academic/Nonprofit Terms; Industry Terms: Not Available to Industry
How to cite: pDEST14-ARL5B was a gift from Richard Kahn (Addgene plasmid # 67379 ; http://n2t.net/addgene:67379 ; RRID:Addgene_67379)
