[The description below was written by a language model from this plasmid's Addgene catalogue record.]
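Description:
pDEST14-ARL5B is a bacterial expression plasmid built on the commercial Gateway destination vector pDEST14, carrying the human ARL5B open reading frame (also known as ARL8), which encodes a member of the ARF-like branch of the ARF family of small regulatory GTPases. The insert was introduced by Gateway recombination, so the coding sequence is expected to be flanked by the att recombination scars characteristic of that cloning system. The plasmid is maintained at high copy in standard E. coli cloning strains under ampicillin selection. The record does not name the origin of replication, and no feature table is provided, so the finer details of the backbone cannot be confirmed here.

Expression is driven by a T7 promoter. The use of a T7 terminator sequencing primer at the 3′ end suggests that a T7 terminator lies downstream of the insert. Because transcription depends on T7 RNA polymerase, protein production requires an E. coli host that supplies this polymerase, typically from an inducible chromosomal copy, whereas ordinary cloning strains serve only for propagation. The stated purpose is expression of native human Arl5b, meaning the protein is made without an affinity or epitope tag, and no tags or fusion partners are listed in the record.

The construct belongs to a toolbox of plasmids for expressing or knocking down human ARF, ARL and SAR GTPases, which also includes bacterial co-expression with N-myristoyltransferases. It is suited to producing untagged recombinant ARL5B in bacteria.
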