>Addgene plasmid #67379 | pDEST14-ARL5B | addgene partial sequence | sequence record 118966 | T7 5'-TAATACGACTCACTATAGGG-3'
AAAAAGCAGGCTTAGAAGGAGATAGAACCATGGGGCTGATCTTCGCCAAACTGTGGAGCCTCTTCTGTAA
CCAAGAACACAAAGTAATTATAGTGGGACTGGATAATGCAGGGAAAACCACCATTCTTTACCAATTCTTA
ATGAATGAAGTGGTTCATACTTCTCCAACCATAGGAAGCAATGTTGAAGAAATAGTTGTGAAGAACACTC
ATTTTCTTATGTGGGATATTGGTGGTCAGGAGTCTCTGCGATCATCCTGGAACACATATTACTCAAATAC
AGAGTTCATCATTCTTGTTGTTGATAGCATTGACAGGGAACGACTAGCTATTACAAAAGAAGAATTATAC
AGAATGTTGGCTCATGAGGATTTACGGAAGGCTGCAGTCCTTATCTTTGCAAATAAACAGGATATGAAAG
GGTGTATGACAGCAGCTGAAATCTCGAAATACCTCACCCTTAGTTCAATTAAGGATCATCCATGGCACAT
TCAATCCTGCTGTGCTCTCACAGGAGAAGGGTTATGCCAAGGTCTAGAGTGGATGACCTCCCGGATTGGT
GTGAGATAATAGGACCCAGCTTTCTTGTACAAAGTGGTGATGATCCGGCTGCTAACAAAGCCCGAAAGGA
AGCTGAGTTGGCTGCTGCCACCGCTGAGCAATAACTAGCATAACCCCTTGGGGCCTCTAAACGGGTCTTG
AGGGGTTTTTTGCTGAAAGGAGGAACTATATCCGGATATCCACAGGACGGGTGTGGTCGCCATGATCGCG
TAGTCGATAGTGGCTCCAAGTAGCGAAGCGAGCAGGACTGGGGCGGCGGCCAAAGCGGGTCGGACAGTGC
TCCGAGAACGGGTGCGCATAGAAAATTGCATCAACGCATATAGCGCTAGCAGCACGCCATAGTGACTGGC
GATGCTGTCGGAATGGACGATATCCCGCAAGA
